>Addgene plasmid #186876 | pTRE3G-mouse cGASdeltaN-HA | addgene full sequence | sequence record 366109 | Addgene NGS Result
TTAGTTCATAGCCCATATATGGAGTTCCGCGTTACATAACTTACGGTAAATGGCCCGCCTGGCTGACCGC
CCAACGACCCCCGCCCATTGACGTCAATAATGACGTATGTTCCCATAGTAACGCCAATAGGGACTTTCCA
TTGACGTCAATGGGTGGAGTATTTACGGTAAACTGCCCACTTGGCAGTACATCAAGTGTATCATATGCCA
AGTACGCCCCCTATTGACGTCAATGACGGTAAATGGCCCGCCTGGCATTATGCCCAGTACATGACCTTAT
GGGACTTTCCTACTTGGCAGTACATCTACGTATTAGTCATCGCTATTACCATGGTGATGCGGTTTTGGCA
GTACATCAATGGGCGTGGATAGCGGTTTGACTCACGGGGATTTCCAAGTCTCCACCCCATTGACGTCAAT
GGGAGTTTGTTTTGGCACCAAAATCAACGGGACTTTCCAAAATGTCGTAACAACTCCGCCCCATTGACGC
AAATGGGCGGTAGGCGTGTACGGTGGGAGGTCTATATAAGCAGAGCTCAATAAAAGAGCCCACAACCCCT
CACTCGGCGCGCCAGTCTTCCGATAGACTGCGTCGCCCGGGTACCCGTATTCCCAATAAAGCCTCTTGCT
GTTTGCATCCGAATCGTGGTCTCGCTGTTCCTTGGGAGGGTCTCCTCTGAGTGATTGACTACCCACGACG
GGGGTCTTTCATTTGGGGGCTCGTCCGGGATTTGGAGACCCCTGCCCAGGGACCACCGACCCACCACCGG
GAGGTAAGCTGGCCAGCAACTTATCTGTGTCTGTCCGATTGTCTAGTGTCTATGTTTGATGTTATGCGCC
TGCGTCTGTACTAGTTAGCTAACTAGCTCTGTATCTGGCGGACCCGTGGTGGAACTGACGAGTTCTGAAC
ACCCGGCCGCAACCCTGGGAGACGTCCCAGGGACTTTGGGGGCCGTTTTTGTGGCCCGACCTGAGGAAGG
GAGTCGATGTGGAATCCGACCCCGTCAGGATATGTGGTTCTGGTAGGAGACGAGAACCTAAAACAGTTCC
CGCCTCCGTCTGAATTTTTGCTTTCGGTTTGGAACCGAAGCCGCGCGTCTTGTCTGCTGCAGCGCTGCAG
CATCGTTCTGTGTTGTCTCTGTCTGACTGTGTTTCTGTATTTGTCTGAAAATTAGGGCCAGACTGTTACC
ACTCCCTTAAGTTTGACCTTAGGTCACTGGAAAGATGTCGAGCGGATCGCTCACAACCAGTCGGTAGATG
TCAAGAAGAGACGTTGGGTTACCTTCTGCTCTGCAGAATGGCCAACCTTTAACGTCGGATGGCCGCGAGA
CGGCACCTTTAACCGAGACCTCATCACCCAGGTTAAGATCAAGGTCTTTTCACCTGGCCCGCATGGACAC
CCAGACCAGGTCCCCTACATCGTGACCTGGGAAGCCTTGGCTTTTGACCCCCCTCCCTGGGTCAAGCCCT
TTGTACACCCTAAGCCTCCGCCTCCTCTTCCTCCATCCGCCCCGTCTCTCCCCCTTGAACCTCCTCGTTC
GACCCCGCCTCGATCCTCCCTTTATCCAGCCCTCACTCCTTCTCTAGGCGCCGGAATTGAAGATCTCGAT
GAGGCCCTTTCGTCTTCACTCGAGTTTACTCCCTATCAGTGATAGAGAACGTATGAAGAGTTTACTCCCT
ATCAGTGATAGAGAACGTATGCAGACTTTACTCCCTATCAGTGATAGAGAACGTATAAGGAGTTTACTCC
CTATCAGTGATAGAGAACGTATGACCAGTTTACTCCCTATCAGTGATAGAGAACGTATCTACAGTTTACT
CCCTATCAGTGATAGAGAACGTATATCCAGTTTACTCCCTATCAGTGATAGAGAACGTATGTCGAGGTAG
GCGTGTACGGTGGGCGCCTATAAAAGCAGAGCTCGTTTAGTGAACCGTCAGATCGCCTGGAGCAATTCCA
CAACACTTTTGTCTTATACTTGGATCCGCCACCATGGACAAGCTAAAGAAGGTGCTGGACAAATTGAGAT
TGAAACGCAAAGATATCTCGGAGGCGGCCGAGACGGTGAATAAAGTTGTGGAACGCCTGCTGCGCAGAAT
GCAGAAACGGGAGTCGGAGTTCAAAGGTGTGGAGCAGCTGAACACTGGCAGCTACTATGAACATGTGAAG
ATTTCTGCTCCTAATGAATTTGATGTTATGTTTAAACTGGAAGTCCCCAGGATTGAGCTACAAGAATATT
ATGAAACAGGTGCTTTCTATCTTGTGAAATTCAAAAGAATTCCACGAGGAAATCCGCTGAGTCATTTCTT
AGAAGGGGAAGTATTATCAGCTACCAAGATGCTGTCAAAGTTTAGGAAAATCATTAAAGAAGAAGTTAAA
GAAATCAAAGATATAGATGTCAGTGTGGAGAAGGAAAAACCAGGAAGCCCTGCTGTAACACTTCTTATCA
GGAACCCTGAAGAAATCTCTGTGGATATAATTCTGGCTTTGGAGTCAAAAGGCAGCTGGCCTATTAGTAC
CAAAGAAGGACTACCTATTCAAGGCTGGCTGGGCACAAAAGTGAGGACCAATCTAAGACGAGAGCCGTTT
TATCTCGTACCCAAGAATGCAAAGGATGGAAATAGTTTTCAAGGAGAGACCTGGCGCCTCTCTTTCTCTC
ACACTGAAAAGTACATTTTGAATAATCACGGGATAGAGAAAACATGCTGTGAATCTTCCGGAGCAAAATG
CTGCAGAAAAGAATGTTTAAAATTAATGAAATACCTTTTGGAACAGTTGAAAAAAGAGTTTCAAGAGCTG
GATGCATTCTGTTCCTACCATGTGAAAACTGCCATCTTTCACATGTGGACCCAGGACCCGCAGGACAGTC
AGTGGGACCCCAGGAACCTCAGCTCCTGCTTCGATAAGTTGTTAGCATTCTTTCTTGAGTGCCTCAGGAC
AGAGAAACTGGATCATTATTTTATTCCAAAGTTCAATCTATTCTCTCAAGAACTAATTGACCGAAAAAGT
AAAGAATTTCTATCGAAGAAAATTGAATATGAAAGAAATAATGGGTTTCCAATTTTTGACAAGCTTTACC
CATACGATGTTCCAGATTACGCTTGAGCGGCCGCGCCGGCGGGCCCGAATTCTACCGGGTAGGGGAGGCG
CTTTTCCCAAGGCAGTCTGGAGCATGCGCTTTAGCAGCCCCGCTGGGCACTTGGCGCTACACAAGTGGCC
TCTGGCCTCGCACACATTCCACATCCACCGGTAGGCGCCAACCGGCTCCGTTCTTTGGTGGCCCCTTCGC
GCCACCTTCTACTCCTCCCCTAGTCAGGAAGTTCCCCCCCGCCCCGCAGCTCGCGTCGTGCAGGACGTGA
CAAATGGAAGTAGCACGTCTCACTAGTCTCGTGCAGATGGACAGCACCGCTGAGCAATGGAAGCGGGTAG
GCCTTTGGGGCAGCGGCCAATAGCAGCTTTGCTCCTTCGCTTTCTGGGCTCAGAGGCTGGGAAGGGGTGG
GTCCGGGGGCGGGCTCAGGGGCGGGGCGGGCGCCCGAAGGTCCTCCGGAGGCCCGGCATTCTGCACGCTT
CAAAAGCGCACGTCTGCCGCGCTGTTCTCCTCTTCCTCATCTCCGGGCCTTTCGACCTGCAGCCCAAGCT
TACCATGACCGAGTACAAGCCCACGGTGCGCCTCGCCACCCGCGACGACGTCCCCAGGGCCGTACGCACC
CTCGCCGCCGCGTTCGCCGACTACCCCGCCACGCGCCACACCGTCGATCCGGACCGCCACATCGAGCGGG
TCACCGAGCTGCAAGAACTCTTCCTCACGCGCGTCGGGCTCGACATCGGCAAGGTGTGGGTCGCGGACGA
CGGCGCCGCGGTGGCGGTCTGGACCACGCCGGAGAGCGTCGAAGCGGGGGCGGTGTTCGCCGAGATCGGC
CCGCGCATGGCCGAGTTGAGCGGTTCCCGGCTGGCCGCGCAGCAACAGATGGAAGGCCTCCTGGCGCCGC
ACCGGCCCAAGGAGCCCGCGTGGTTCCTGGCCACCGTCGGCGTCTCGCCCGACCACCAGGGCAAGGGTCT
GGGCAGCGCCGTCGTGCTCCCCGGAGTGGAGGCGGCCGAGCGCGCCGGGGTGCCCGCCTTCCTGGAGACC
TCCGCGCCCCGCAACCTCCCCTTCTACGAGCGGCTCGGCTTCACCGTCACCGCCGACGTCGAGGTGCCCG
AAGGACCGCGCACCTGGTGCATGACCCGCAAGCCCGGTGCCTGACGCCCGCCCCACGACCCGCAGCGCCC
GACCGAAAGGAGCGCACGACCCCATGCATCGGCGTCTCGAGATATCAGTGGTCCAGGCTCTAGTTTTGAC
TCAACAATATCACCAGCTGAAGCCTATAGAGTACGAGCCATAGATAAAATAAAAGATTTTATTTAGTCTC
CAGAAAAAGGGGGGAATGAAAGACCCCACCTGTAGGTTTGGCAAGCTAGCTTAAGTAACGCCATTTTGCA
AGGCATGGAAAAATACATAACTGAGAATAGAGAAGTTCAGATCAAGGTCAGGAACAGATGGAACAGGGTC
GACCCTAGAGAACCATCAGATGTTTCCAGGGTGCCCCAAGGACCTGAAATGACCCTGTGCCTTATTTGAA
CTAACCAATCAGTTCGCTTCTCGCTTCTGTTCGCGCGCTTCTGCTCCCCGAGCTCAATAAAAGAGCCCAC
AACCCCTCACTCGGGGCGCCAGTCCTCCGATTGACTGAGTCGCCCGGGTACCCGTGTATCCAATAAACCC
TCTTGCAGTTGCATCCGACTTGTGGTCTCGCTGTTCCTTGGGAGGGTCTCCTCTGAGTGATTGACTACCC
GTCAGCGGGGGTCTTTCATTTGGGGGCTCGTCCGGGATCGGGAGACCCCTGCCCAGGGACCACCGACCCA
CCACCGGGAGGTAAGCTGGCTGCCTCGCGCGTTTCGGTGATGACGGTGAAAACCTCTGACACATGCAGCT
CCCGGAGACGGTCACAGCTTGTCTGTAAGCGGATGCCGGGAGCAGACAAGCCCGTCAGGGCGCGTCAGCG
GGTGTTGGCGGGTGTCGGGGCGCAGCCATGACCCAGTCACGTAGCGATAGCGGAGTGTAGATCCGGCTGT
GGAATGTGTGTCAGTTAGGGTGTGGAAAGTCCCCAGGCTCCCCAGCAGGCAGAAGTATGCAAAGCATGCA
TCTCAATTAGTCAGCAACCAGGTGTGGAAAGTCCCCAGGCTCCCCAGCAGGCAGAAGTATGCAAAGCATG
CATCTCAATTAGTCAGCAACCATAGTCCCGCCCCTAACTCCGCCCATCCCGCCCCTAACTCCGCCCAGTT
CCGCCCATTCTCCGCCCCATGGCTGACTAATTTTTTTTATTTATGCAGAGGCCGAGGCCGCCTCGGCCTC
TGAGCTATTCCAGAAGTAGTGAGGAGGCTTTTTTGGAGGCCTAGGCTTTTGCAAAAAGCTTACTGGCTTA
ACTATGCGGCATCAGAGCAGATTGTACTGAGAGTGCACCATATGCGGTGTGAAATACCGCACAGATGCGT
AAGGAGAAAATACCGCATCAGGCGCTCTTCCGCTTCCTCGCTCACTGACTCGCTGCGCTCGGTCGTTCGG
CTGCGGCGAGCGGTATCAGCTCACTCAAAGGCGGTAATACGGTTATCCACAGAATCAGGGGATAACGCAG
GAAAGAACATGTGAGCAAAAGGCCAGCAAAAGGCCAGGAACCGTAAAAAGGCCGCGTTGCTGGCGTTTTT
CCATAGGCTCCGCCCCCCTGACGAGCATCACAAAAATCGACGCTCAAGTCAGAGGTGGCGAAACCCGACA
GGACTATAAAGATACCAGGCGTTTCCCCCTGGAAGCTCCCTCGTGCGCTCTCCTGTTCCGACCCTGCCGC
TTACCGGATACCTGTCCGCCTTTCTCCCTTCGGGAAGCGTGGCGCTTTCTCATAGCTCACGCTGTAGGTA
TCTCAGTTCGGTGTAGGTCGTTCGCTCCAAGCTGGGCTGTGTGCACGAACCCCCCGTTCAGCCCGACCGC
TGCGCCTTATCCGGTAACTATCGTCTTGAGTCCAACCCGGTAAGACACGACTTATCGCCACTGGCAGCAG
CCACTGGTAACAGGATTAGCAGAGCGAGGTATGTAGGCGGTGCTACAGAGTTCTTGAAGTGGTGGCCTAA
CTACGGCTACACTAGAAGGACAGTATTTGGTATCTGCGCTCTGCTGAAGCCAGTTACCTTCGGAAAAAGA
GTTGGTAGCTCTTGATCCGGCAAACAAACCACCGCTGGTAGCGGTGGTTTTTTTGTTTGCAAGCAGCAGA
TTACGCGCAGAAAAAAAGGATCTCAAGAAGATCCTTTGATCTTTTCTACGGGGTCTGACGCTCAGTGGAA
CGAAAACTCACGTTAAGGGATTTTGGTCATGAGATTATCAAAAAGGATCTTCACCTAGATCCTTTTAAAT
TAAAAATGAAGTTTTAAATCAATCTAAAGTATATATGAGTAAACTTGGTCTGACAGTTACCAATGCTTAA
TCAGTGAGGCACCTATCTCAGCGATCTGTCTATTTCGTTCATCCATAGTTGCCTGACTCCCCGTCGTGTA
GATAACTACGATACGGGAGGGCTTACCATCTGGCCCCAGTGCTGCAATGATACCGCGAGACCCACGCTCA
CCGGCTCCAGATTTATCAGCAATAAACCAGCCAGCCGGAAGGGCCGAGCGCAGAAGTGGTCCTGCAACTT
TATCCGCCTCCATCCAGTCTATTAATTGTTGCCGGGAAGCTAGAGTAAGTAGTTCGCCAGTTAATAGTTT
GCGCAACGTTGTTGCCATTGCTGCAGGCATCGTGGTGTCACGCTCGTCGTTTGGTATGGCTTCATTCAGC
TCCGGTTCCCAACGATCAAGGCGAGTTACATGATCCCCCATGTTGTGCAAAAAAGCGGTTAGCTCCTTCG
GTCCTCCGATCGTTGTCAGAAGTAAGTTGGCCGCAGTGTTATCACTCATGGTTATGGCAGCACTGCATAA
TTCTCTTACTGTCATGCCATCCGTAAGATGCTTTTCTGTGACTGGTGAGTACTCAACCAAGTCATTCTGA
GAATAGTGTATGCGGCGACCGAGTTGCTCTTGCCCGGCGTCAACACGGGATAATACCGCGCCACATAGCA
GAACTTTAAAAGTGCTCATCATTGGAAAACGTTCTTCGGGGCGAAAACTCTCAAGGATCTTACCGCTGTT
GAGATCCAGTTCGATGTAACCCACTCGTGCACCCAACTGATCTTCAGCATCTTTTACTTTCACCAGCGTT
TCTGGGTGAGCAAAAACAGGAAGGCAAAATGCCGCAAAAAAGGGAATAAGGGCGACACGGAAATGTTGAA
TACTCATACTCTTCCTTTTTCAATATTATTGAAGCATTTATCAGGGTTATTGTCTCATGAGCGGATACAT
ATTTGAATGTATTTAGAAAAATAAACAAATAGGGGTTCCGCGCACATTTCCCCGAAAAGTGCCACCTGAC
GTCTAAGAAACCATTATTATCATGACATTAACCTATAAAAATAGGCGTATCACGAGGCCCTTTCGTCTTC
AAGAATTAGCTTGGCCATTGCATACGTTGTATCCATATCATAATATGTACATTTATATTGGCTCATGTCC
AACATTACCGCCATGTTGACATTGATTATTGACTAGTTATTAATAGTAATCAATTACGGGGTCA
Features (pLannotate 1.2.2; 19 found; start..end, strand, type, name):
    334..537     +  promoter       CMV promoter: human cytomegalovirus (CMV) immediate early promoter
    538..713     +  LTR            5' LTR (truncated): truncated long terminal repeat from Moloney murine sarcoma virus
    835..1109    +  misc_feature   MESV Ψ (fragment): packaging signal of murine embryonic stem cell virus
   1176..1592    +  CDS            gag (truncated): truncated Moloney murine leukemia virus (MMLV) gag gene lacking the start codon
   1632..1981    +  promoter       TRE3GV promoter: 3rd-generation Tet-responsive promoter that can be activated by binding of Tet-On® 3G, optimized for retroviral and lentiviral vectors
   1997..3076    +  CDS            Cgas (fragment): CGAS_MOUSE - Also known as Mb21d1 From Mus musculus (Mouse).
   3077..3104    +  CDS            3xHA (fragment): three tandem HA epitope tags
   3137..3624    +  promoter       PGK promoter: mouse phosphoglycerate kinase 1 promoter
   3645..4244    +  CDS            PuroR: puromycin N-acetyltransferase; pac from Streptomyces alboniger; confers resistance to puromycin
   4311..4383    +  CDS            env (fragment): murine leukemia virus gPr80 envelope polyprotein precursor; env; proteolytically cleaved into gp70SU and p15TM subunits
   4425..4850    +  LTR            3' LTR (ΔU3): self-inactivating 3' long terminal repeat (LTR) from Moloney murine leukemia virus
   4919..4959    +  CDS            rop (fragment): Rop protein, which maintains plasmids at low copy number; rop
   5061..5099    +  misc_feature   bom (fragment): basis of mobility region from pBR322
   5116..5445    +  promoter       SV40 promoter: SV40 enhancer and early promoter
   5451..5552    +  misc_feature   bom (fragment): basis of mobility region from pBR322
   5738..6326    -  rep_origin     ori: high-copy-number ColE1/pMB1/pBR322/pUC origin of replication
   6497..7357    -  CDS            AmpR: β-lactamase; bla; confers resistance to ampicillin, carbenicillin, and related antibiotics
   7358..7462    -  promoter       AmpR promoter: bla
   7648..333     +  enhancer       CMV enhancer (across the origin): human cytomegalovirus immediate early enhancer
