[The description below was written by a language model from this plasmid's Addgene catalogue record and pLannotate feature annotations shown in this document.]
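Description:
pTRE3G-mouse cGASdeltaN-HA is a self-inactivating gammaretroviral vector built on Takara Bio's pRetroX-TRE3G backbone, designed for doxycycline-dependent expression of a truncated mouse cGAS in mammalian cells after retroviral transduction. It is propagated in E. coli through a high-copy ColE1/pUC-type origin with ampicillin resistance (AmpR). The sequenced record is about 7.7 kb, consistent with the stated backbone plus a roughly 1.1 kb insert.

The viral genome is transcribed in packaging cells from a hybrid 5' end in which the CMV enhancer/promoter is fused to a truncated 5' LTR. This is followed by a Ψ packaging signal and a truncated, start-codon-less gag segment that aids encapsidation. The 3' LTR carries a U3 deletion, so after reverse transcription and integration the LTRs lack promoter activity and expression depends on the internal promoters. The first of these is TRE3GV, a third-generation Tet-responsive promoter optimised for viral vectors. It drives the insert only when a Tet-On 3G transactivator is present and bound by doxycycline. The feature table shows no transactivator, so it must be supplied separately. The insert encodes mouse cGAS residues 148–508, lacking the N-terminal region, preceded by a Kozak sequence and carrying a C-terminal HA tag for detection. Downstream, a mouse PGK promoter drives puromycin N-acetyltransferase, allowing selection of transduced cells.

The associated study concerns species-specific self-DNA detection by mammalian cGAS enzymes. The construct therefore provides inducible, titratable expression of the N-terminally deleted protein, presumably for comparison with other cGAS forms.
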