Addgene plasmid #186876: pTRE3G-mouse cGASdeltaN-HA
Purpose: Doxycycline-dependent expression of mouse cGAS gene in mammalian cells by retroviral transduction
Depositing lab: Jonathan Kagan. Depositing organization: Boston Children's Hospital. Publication: Species-specific self-DNA detection mechanisms by mammalian cyclic GMP-AMP synthases. Mosallanejad K, Kennedy SN, Bahleda KM, Slavik KM, Zhou W, Govande AA, Hancks DC, Kranzusch PJ, Kagan JC. Sci Immunol. 2023 Jan 20;8(79):eabp9765. doi: 10.1126/sciimmunol.abp9765. Epub 2023 Jan 20. PubMed 36662885.
Backbone
  Vector backbone: pRetroX-TRE3G Vector
  Backbone manufacturer: Takara Bio
  Backbone size w/o insert (bp): 6600
  Vector type: Retroviral
  Selectable markers: Puromycin
Growth in bacteria
  Bacterial resistance: Ampicillin, 100 μg/mL
  Growth temperature: 37°C
  Growth strain: NEB Stable
  Copy number: High Copy
Gene/Insert
  Gene/Insert name: Mouse cGAS truncation mutant (148-508 a.a.) with C-terminal HA tag (alt names: cGAS; cGASdeltaN)
  Species: M. musculus (mouse), Synthetic
  Insert size (bp): 1122
  Mutation: N-terminal truncation
  Entrez Gene: Cgas (a.k.a. E330016A19Rik, Mb21d1)
  Promoter: TRE3G
  Tag / fusion protein: HA (C terminal on insert)
  Cloning method: Ligation Independent Cloning
  Sequencing primers: 5′ pCEP_Fw (agagctcgtttagtgaaccg); 3′ MSCV_Rv (cagcggggctgctaaagcgcatgc)
Terms and licenses: Academic/Nonprofit Terms; Industry Terms: Not Available to Industry
Depositor comments: Contains Kozak sequence (gccacc) before start codon. Please visit https://www.biorxiv.org/content/10.1101/2022.03.09.483681v2 for bioRxiv preprint.
How to cite: pTRE3G-mouse cGASdeltaN-HA was a gift from Jonathan Kagan (Addgene plasmid # 186876 ; http://n2t.net/addgene:186876 ; RRID:Addgene_186876)
